Addgene plasmid #217249: pMV-S_DM
Purpose: Donor plasmid of S_DM Transposon
Depositing lab: Yong E Zhang. Depositing organization: Institute of Zoology, Chinese Academy of Sciences. Publication: Heterologous survey of 130 DNA transposons in human cells highlights their functional divergence and expands the genome engineering toolbox. Zhang T, Tan S, Tang N, Li Y, Zhang C, Sun J, Guo Y, Gao H, Cai Y, Sun W, Wang C, Fu L, Ma H, Wu Y, Hu X, Zhang X, Gee P, Yan W, Zhao Y, Chen Q, Guo B, Wang H, Zhang YE. Cell. 2024 Jul 11;187(14):3741-3760.e30. doi: 10.1016/j.cell.2024.05.007. Epub 2024 Jun 5. PubMed 38843831.
Backbone
  Vector backbone: pMV
  Vector type: Mammalian Expression
Growth in bacteria
  Bacterial resistance: Ampicillin, 100 μg/mL
  Growth temperature: 37°C
  Growth strain: DH5alpha
  Copy number: High Copy
Gene/Insert
  Gene/Insert name: TIRs of S_DM transposon
  Species: Synthetic
  Cloning method: Restriction Enzyme; 5′ cloning site Unknown (unknown if destroyed); 3′ cloning site Unknown (unknown if destroyed)
Terms and licenses: Academic/Nonprofit Terms; Industry Terms: Not Available to Industry
How to cite: pMV-S_DM was a gift from Yong E Zhang (Addgene plasmid # 217249 ; http://n2t.net/addgene:217249 ; RRID:Addgene_217249)
