[The description below was written by a language model from this plasmid's Addgene catalogue record and pLannotate feature annotations shown in this document.]
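Description:
pMV-S_DM is the donor plasmid for the S_DM DNA transposon, built on the pMV backbone and classed as a mammalian expression vector. It is about 5 kb in size and is propagated in E. coli as a high-copy plasmid through a ColE1/pUC-type origin of replication. Selection in bacteria is with ampicillin, conferred by a β-lactamase gene under its own promoter. A very short lacZα remnant and a tiny chicken β-actin promoter fragment are also detected. Both appear to be cloning leftovers rather than functional parts.

The recorded insert is the synthetic terminal inverted repeats (TIRs) of the S_DM transposon, the sequences a cognate transposase recognises to excise and integrate whatever lies between them. The automated annotation does not mark the TIRs, so their exact positions are not given. They presumably sit in the unannotated stretches on either side of the mammalian reporter cassette. That cassette consists of the mouse PGK promoter, a puromycin N-acetyltransferase coding sequence (annotated as a fragment), EGFP and the bovine growth hormone polyadenylation signal. The short gap between PuroR and EGFP, with no second promoter, suggests the two are expressed from one transcript, perhaps as a linked or 2A-separated unit, though the record does not state the nature of the junction.

No transposase gene is annotated on this plasmid, so the enzyme is presumably supplied from a separate helper construct. Stable puromycin resistance or persistent EGFP fluorescence in transfected cells would then report genomic integration. The construct comes from a survey of DNA transposon activity in human cells aimed at expanding genome engineering tools.
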