Features (pLannotate 1.2.2; 9 found; start..end, strand, type, name):
    118..138     -  CDS            lacZα (fragment): LacZα fragment of β-galactosidase; lacZ fragment
    614..1113    +  promoter       PGK promoter: mouse phosphoglycerate kinase 1 promoter
   1138..1732    +  CDS            PuroR (fragment): puromycin N-acetyltransferase; pac from Streptomyces alboniger; confers resistance to puromycin
   1796..2515    +  CDS            EGFP: the original enhanced GFP (Yang et al., 1996) mammalian codon-optimized
   2543..2767    +  polyA_signal   bGH poly(A) signal: bovine growth hormone polyadenylation signal
   2806..2822    -  promoter       chicken β-actin promoter (fragment): contains a 21-bp deletion relative to the standard chicken β-actin promoter
   3319..3907    -  rep_origin     ori: high-copy-number ColE1/pMB1/pBR322/pUC origin of replication
   4078..4938    -  CDS            AmpR: β-lactamase; bla; confers resistance to ampicillin, carbenicillin, and related antibiotics
   4939..26      -  promoter       AmpR promoter (across the origin): bla
>Addgene plasmid #217249 | pMV-S_DM | addgene full sequence | sequence record 441657 | Addgene NGS Result
AAAAATAAACAAATAGGGGTTCCGCGCACATTTCCCCGAAAAGTGCCACCTGACGTCTAAGAAACCATTA
TTATCATGACATTAACCTATAAAAATAGGCGTATCACGAGGCCCTTTCGTTGTAAAACGACGGCCAGTCG
AACCACGCAATGCGTCTCGATCCGCAGTGTCTTGCGTCTCTCTGCAGTACAGTTTGTCAAGAAACTGTTT
ACACACCGCAAAATAAGTAGAATTTTTGACTTTAAAGGCCAAAATTAAGGGTTTTTTGCTTAATTAAACG
CAATTTTTTTATGAAATATAATTAAACAATATTTATTTTACTTATAAATTAAAAAACAAATTCAATATAT
CAAATATACAAGAAAATAAACAACAAATTTCTTGTTTACACACTTTTGAGAGTGCCAAGAAACTCTTTAC
ACAGTTTTGGGTTCCTACTTTGTTTTGCTCTTTTTCTTAGAAACAATCTCATTTTTCCGTTATTTTTGTC
TTATGCATTCCTTTTTACAACGCTTCTATTGCAATTTTTTCACTTTGCTTGTGAAATTTTGTTGATCTAA
CGTGCTTAAAGCGAATTATTAAATTTAATGAAACCGGTGCTAGCAATTCTACCGGGTAGGGGAGGCGCTT
TTCCCAAGGCAGTCTGGAGCATGCGCTTTAGCAGCCCCGCTGGGCACTTGGCGCTACACAAGTGGCCTCT
GGCCTCGCACACATTCCACATCCACCGGTAGGCGCCAACCGGCTCCGTTCTTTGGTGGCCCCTTCGCGCC
ACCTTCTACTCCTCCCCTAGTCAGGAAGTTCCCCCCCGCCCCGCAGCTCGCGTCGTGCAGGACGTGACAA
ATGGAAGTAGCACGTCTCACTAGTCTCGTGCAGATGGACAGCACCGCTGAGCAATGGAAGCGGGTAGGCC
TTTGGGGCAGCGGCCAATAGCAGCTTTGCTCCTTCGCTTTCTGGGCTCAGAGGCTGGGAAGGGGTGGGTC
CGGGGGCGGGCTCAGGGGCGGGCTCAGGGGCGGGGCGGGCGCCCGAAGGTCCTCCGGAGGCCCGGCATTC
TGCACGCTTCAAAAGCGCACGTCTGCCGCGCTGTTCTCCTCTTCCTCATCTCCGGGCCTTTCGACCTGCA
GCCAACGCCACCATGGGGACCGAGTACAAGCCCACGGTGCGCCTCGCCACCCGCGACGACGTCCCCCGGG
CCGTACGCACCCTCGCCGCCGCGTTCGCCGACTACCCCGCCACGCGCCACACCGTCGACCCGGACCGCCA
CATCGAGCGGGTCACCGAGCTGCAAGAACTCTTCCTCACGCGCGTCGGGCTCGACATCGGCAAGGTGTGG
GTCGCGGACGACGGCGCCGCGGTGGCGGTCTGGACCACGCCGGAGAGCGTCGAAGCGGGGGCGGTGTTCG
CCGAGATCGGCCCGCGCATGGCCGAGTTGAGCGGTTCCCGGCTGGCCGCGCAGCAACAGATGGAAGGCCT
CCTGGCGCCGCACCGGCCCAAGGAGCCCGCGTGGTTCCTGGCCACCGTCGGCGTCTCGCCCGACCACCAG
GGCAAGGGTCTGGGCAGCGCCGTCGTGCTCCCCGGAGTGGAGGCGGCCGAGCGCGCCGGGGTGCCCGCCT
TCCTGGAGACCTCCGCGCCCCGCAACCTCCCCTTCTACGAGCGGCTCGGCTTCACCGTCACCGCCGACGT
CGAGGTGCCCGAAGGACCGCGCACCTGGTGCATGACCCGCAAGCCCGGTGCCATCGATGCCACTAACTTC
TCCCTGTTGAAACAAGCAGGGGATGTCGAAGAGAATCCCGGGCCAATGGTGAGCAAGGGCGAGGAGCTGT
TCACCGGGGTGGTGCCCATCCTGGTCGAGCTGGACGGCGACGTAAACGGCCACAAGTTCAGCGTGTCCGG
CGAGGGCGAGGGCGATGCCACCTACGGCAAGCTGACCCTGAAGTTCATCTGCACCACCGGCAAGCTGCCC
GTGCCCTGGCCCACCCTCGTGACCACCCTGACCTACGGCGTGCAGTGCTTCAGCCGCTACCCCGACCACA
TGAAGCAGCACGACTTCTTCAAGTCCGCCATGCCCGAAGGCTACGTCCAGGAGCGCACCATCTTCTTCAA
GGACGACGGCAACTACAAGACCCGCGCCGAGGTGAAGTTCGAGGGCGACACCCTGGTGAACCGCATCGAG
CTGAAGGGCATCGACTTCAAGGAGGACGGCAACATCCTGGGGCACAAGCTGGAGTACAACTACAACAGCC
ACAACGTCTATATCATGGCCGACAAGCAGAAGAACGGCATCAAGGTGAACTTCAAGATCCGCCACAACAT
CGAGGACGGCAGCGTGCAGCTCGCCGACCACTACCAGCAGAACACCCCCATCGGCGACGGCCCCGTGCTG
CTGCCCGACAACCACTACCTGAGCACCCAGTCCGCCCTGAGCAAAGACCCCAACGAGAAGCGCGATCACA
TGGTCCTGCTGGAGTTCGTGACCGCCGCCGGGATCACTCTCGGCATGGACGAGCTGTACAAGTAATTAAT
TAAGCTCGCTGATCAGCCTCGACTGTGCCTTCTAGTTGCCAGCCATCTGTTGTTTGCCCCTCCCCCGTGC
CTTCCTTGACCCTGGAAGGTGCCACTCCCACTGTCCTTTCCTAATAAAATGAGGAAATTGCATCGCATTG
TCTGAGTAGGTGTCATTCTATTCTGGGGGGTGGGGTGGGGCAGGACAGCAAGGGGGAGGATTGGGAAGAC
AATAGCAGGCATGCTGGGGATGCGGTGGGCTCTATGGCTTCTGAGGCGCGCCCTCGAGAACTTTTCAAAT
ATTATCAAAATAATTAAAAAATTTAGGATTAAACTTAGGTTTAGTGTTTTGTGTAAAGAGTTTCTTGACA
CTCTCAAAAGTGTGTAAACTTGAAATTTGTTGTTTATTTTCTTGTATATTTGATATATTGAATTTGTTTT
TTAATTTATAAGTAAAATAAATATTGTTTAATTATATTTCATAAAAAAATTGCGTTTAATTAAGCGAAAA
ACCCTTAATTTTGACCTTTAAAGTCAAAAATTCTACTTATTTTACGGTGTGTAAACAGTTTCTTGACAAA
CTGTAGGGCCCAGAGACGGAGTCACTGCCAACCGAGACGGTCATAGCTGTTTCCTGTGTGCCGCTTCCTC
GCTCACTGACTCGCTGCGCTCGGTCGTTCGGCTGCGGCGAGCGGTATCAGCTCACTCAAAGGCGGTAATA
CGGTTACCCACAGAATCAGGGGATAACGCAGGAAAGAACATGTGAGCAAAAGGCCAGCAAAAGGCCAGGA
ACCGTAAAAAGGCCGCGTTGCTGGCGTTTTTCCATAGGCTCCGCCCCCCTGACGAGCATCACAAAAATCG
ACGCTCAAGTCAGAGGTGGCGAAACCCGACAGGACTATAAAGATACCAGGCGTTTCCCCCTGGAAGCTCC
CTCGTGCGCTCTCCTGTTCCGACCCTGCCGCTTACCGGATACCTGTCCGCCTTTCTCCCTTCGGGAAGCG
TGGCGCTTTCTCATAGCTCACGCTGTAGGTATCTCAGTTCGGTGTAGGTCGTTCGCTCCAAGCTGGGCTG
TGTGCACGAACCCCCCGTTCAGCCCGACCGCTGCGCCTTATCCGGTAACTATCGTCTTGAGTCCAACCCG
GTAAGACACGACTTATCGCCACTGGCAGCAGCCACTGGTAACAGGATTAGCAGAGCGAGGTATGTAGGCG
GTGCTACAGAGTTCTTGAAGTGGTGGCCTAACTACGGCTACACTAGAAGAACAGTATTTGGTATCTGCGC
TCTGCTGAAGCCAGTTACCTTCGGAAAAAGAGTTGGTAGCTCTTGATCCGGCAAACAAACCACCGCTGGT
AGCGGTGGTTTTTTTGTTTGCAAGCAGCAGATTACGCGCAGAAAAAAAGGATCTCAAGAAGATCCTTTGA
TCTTTTCTACGGGGTCTGACGCTCAGTGGAACGAAAACTCACGTTAAGGGATTTTGGTCATGAGATTATC
AAAAAGGATCTTCACCTAGATCCTTTTAAATTAAAAATGAAGTTTTAAATCAATCTAAAGTATATATGAG
TAAACTTGGTCTGACAGTTACCAATGCTTAATCAGTGAGGCACCTATCTCAGCGATCTGTCTCTTTCGTT
CATCCATAGTTGCCTGACTCCCCGTCGTGTAGATAACTACGATACGGGAGGGCTTACCATCTGGCCCCAG
TGCTGCAATAATACCGCGGGACCCACGCTCACCGGCTCCAGATTTATCAGCAATAAACCAGCCAGCCGGA
AGGGCCGAGCGCAGAAGTGGTCCTGCAACTTTATCCGCCTCCATCCAGTCTATTAATTGTTGCCGGGAAG
CTAGAGTAAGTAGTTCGCCAGTTAATAGTTTGCGCAACGTTGTTGCCATCGCTACAGGCATCGTGGTATC
ACGCTCGTCGTTTGGTATGGCTTCATTCAGCTCCGGTTCCCAACGATCAAGGCGAGTTACATGATCCCCC
ATGTTGCGCAAAAAAGCGGTTAGCTCCTTCGGTCCTCCGATCGTTGTCAGAAGTAAGTTGGCCGCCGTGT
TATCACTCATGGTTATGGCAGCACTACATAATTCTCTTACTGTCATGCCATCCGTAAGATGCTTTTCTGT
GACTGGTGAGTACTCAACCAAGTCATTCTGAGAATAGTGTATGCGGCGACCGAGTTGCTCTTGCCCGGCG
TCAATACGGGATAATACCGCGCCACATAGCAGAACTTTAAAAGTGCTCATCATTGGAAAACGTTCTTCGG
GGCGAAAACTCTCAAGGATCTTACCGCTGTTGAGATCCAGTTCGATGTAACCCACTCGTGCACCCAACTG
ATCTTCAGCATCTTTTACTTTCACCAGCGTTTCTGGGTGAGCAAAAACAGGAAGGCAAAATGCCGCAAAA
AAGGGAATAAGGGCGACACGGAAATGTTGAATACTCATACTCTTCCTTTTTCAATATTATTGAAGCATTT
ATCAGGGTTATTGTCTCATGAGCGGATACATATTTGAATGTATTTAG
